>Addgene plasmid #26810 | pLv-HSA-uDys/eGFP | addgene partial sequence | sequence record 35095 | 26810 with EGFP-N
GCTCCTCGCCCTTGCTCACCTCTAGAATTGTGTCAGTTTCCATGTTGTCCCCCTCTAAGACAGTCTGCAC
TGGCAGGTAGCCCATTCGGGGATGCTTCGCAAAATACCTTTTGGTTCGAAATTTGTTTTTTAGTACCTTG
GCAAAGTCTCGAACATCTTCTCCTGATGTAGTCGGAGTGCAATATTCCACCATGGGATAGTGCATTTTAT
GGCCTTTTGCAACTCGACCAGAAAAAAAGCAGCTTTGGCAGATGTCATAATTAAAGTGCTTTAGACTCCT
GTACCTGAATCCAATGATTGGACACTCTTTGCAGATGTTACATTTGGCCTGATGCTTGGCAGTTTCTGCA
GCAGCCACTCTGTGCAGGACGGGCAGCCACACCATGGACTGGGGTTCCAGTCTCATCCAGTCTAGGAAGA
GGGCCGCTTCGATCTCTGGCTTATTATTAGCAAATTGGAAGCAGCTCCGGACACTTGGCTCAATGTTACT
GCCCCCAAAGGATGCAACTTCACCCAACTGTCTTGGAATTTGGATAGAATCATGCAGAAGGAGGCCCAGC
CTGCGCTGGTCACAAAATCCTGTTGAACTTGCCACTTGCTTGAAAAGGTATCTGTACTTGTCTTCCAAAT
GTGCTTTACACAGGGAAATGATGCCAGTTTTAAAAGACAGGACACGGATCCTCCCTGTTCGTCCCGTATC
ATAAACATTCAGCA
