>Addgene plasmid #26810 | pLv-HSA-uDys/eGFP | depositor partial sequence | sequence record 37494 | Exons1-70
GGTTTTTTTTATCGCTGCCTTGATATACACTTTCCACCATGCTTTGGTGGGAAGAAGTAGAGGACTGTTA
TGAAAGAGAAGATGTTCAAAAGAAAACATTCACAAAATGGGTAAATGCACAATTTTCTAAGTTTGGGAAG
CAGCATATTGAGAACCTCTTCAGTGACCTACAGGATGGGAGGCGCCTCCTAGACCTCCTCGAAGGCCTGA
CAGGGCAAAAACTGCCAAAAGAAAAAGGATCCACAAGAGTTCATGCCCTGAACAATGTCAACAAGGCACT
GCGGGTTTTGCAGAACAATAATGTTGATTTAGTGAATATTGGAAGTACTGACATCGTAGATGGAAATCAT
AAACTGACTCTTGGTTTGATTTGGAATATAATCCTCCACTGGCAGGTCAAAAATGTAATGAAAAATATCA
TGGCTGGATTGCAACAAACCAACAGTGAAAAGATTCTCCTGAGCTGGGTCCGACAATCAACTCGTAATTA
TCCACAGGTTAATGTAATCAACTTCACCACCAGCTGGTCTGATGGCCTGGCTTTGAATGCTCTCATCCAT
AGTCATAGGCCAGACCTATTTGACTGGAATAGTGTGGTTTGCCAGCAGTCAGCCACACAACGACTGGAAC
ATGCATTCAACATCGCCAGATATCAATTAGGCATAGAGAAACTACTCGATCCTGAAGATGTTGATACCAC
CTATCCAGATAAGAAGTCCATCTTAATGTACATCACATCACTCTTCCAAGTTTTGCCTCAACAAGTGAGC
ATTGAAGCCATCCAGGAAGTGGAAATGTTGCCAAGGCCACCTAAAGTGACTAAAGAAGAACATTTTCAGT
TACATCATCAAATGCACTATTCTCAACAGATCACGGTCAGTCTAGCACAGGGATATGAGAGAACTTCTTC
CCCTAAGCCTCGATTCAAGAGCTATGCCTACACACAGGCTGCTTATGTCACCACCTCTGACCCTACACGG
AGCCCATTTCCTTCACAGCATTTGGAAGCTCCTGAAGACAAGTCATTTGGCAGTTCATTGATGGAGAGTG
AAGTAAACCTGGACCGTTATCAAACAGCTTTAGAAGAAGTATTATCGTGGCTTCTTTCTGCTGAGGACAC
ATTGCAAGCACAAGGAGAGATTTCTAATGATGTGGAAGTGGTGAAAGACCAGTTTCATACTCATGAGGGG
TACATGATGGATTTGACAGCCCATCAGGGCCGGGTTGGTAATATTCTACAATTGGGAAGTAAGCTGATTG
GAACAGGAAAATTATCAGAAGATGAAGAAACTGAAGTACAAGAGCAGATGAATCTCCTAAATTCAAGATG
GGAATGCCTCAGGGTAGCTAGCATGGAAAAACAAAGCAATTTACATAGAGTTTTAATGGATCTCCAGAAT
CAGAAACTGAAAGAGTTGAATGACTGGCTAACAAAAACAGAAGAAAGAACAAGGAAAATGGAGGAAGAGC
CTCTTGGACCTGATCTTGAAGACCTAAAACGCCAAGTACAACAACATAAGGTGCTTCAAGAAGATCTAGA
ACAAGAACAAGTCAGGGTCAATTCTCTCACTCACATGGTGGTGGTAGTTGATGAATCTAGTGGAGATCAC
GCAACTGCTGCTTTGGAAGAACAACTTAAGGTATTGGGAGATCGATGGGCAAACATCTGTAGATGGACAG
AAGACCGCTGGGTTCTTTTACAAGACATCCTTCTCAAATGGCAACGTCTTACTGAAGAACAGTGCCTTTT
TAGTGCATGGCTTTCAGAAAAAGAAGATGCAGTGAACAAGATTCACACAACTGGCTTTAAAGATCAAAAT
GAAATGTTATCAAGTCTTCAAAAACTGGCCGTTTTAAAAGCGGATCTAGAAAAGAAAAAGCAATCCATGG
GCAAACTGTATTCACTCAAACAAGATCTTCTTTCAACACTGAAGAATAAGTCAGTGACCCAGAAGACGGA
AGCATGGCTGGATAACTTTGCCCGGTGTTGGGATAATTTAGTCCAAAAACTTGAAAAGAGTACAGCACAG
ATTTCACAGGCTGTCACCACCACTCAGCCATCACTAACACAGACAACTGTAATGGAAACAGTAACTACGG
TGACCACAAGGGAACAGATCCTGGTAAAGCATGCTCAAGAGGAACTTCCACCACCACCTCCCCAAAAGAA
GAGGCAGATTACTGTGGATCTTGAAAGACTCCAGGAACTTCAAGAGGCCACGGATGAGCTGGACCTCAAG
CTGCGCCAAGCTGAGGTGATCAAGGGATCCTGGCAGCCCGTGGGCGATCTCCTCATTGACTCTCTCCAAG
ATCACCTCGAGAAAGTCAAGGCACTTCGAGGAGAAATTGCGCCTCTGAAAGAGAACGTGAGCCACGTCAA
TGACCTTGCTCGCCAGCTTACCACTTTGGGCATTCAGCTCTCACCGTATAACCTCAGCACTCTGGAAGAC
CTGAACACCAGATGGAAGCTTCTGCAGGTGGCCGTCGAGGACCGAGTCAGGCAGCTGCATGAAGCCCACA
GGGACTTTGGTCCAGCATCTCAGCACTTTCTTTCCACGTCTGTCCAGGGTCCCTGGGAGAGAGCCATCTC
GCCAAACAAAGTGCCCTACTATATCAACCACGAGACTCAAACAACTTGCTGGGACCATCCCAAAATGACA
GAGCTCTACCAGTCTTTAGCTGACCTGAATAATGTCAGATTCTCAGCTTATAGGACTGCCATGAAACTCC
GAAGACTGCAGAAGGCCCTTTGCTTGGATCTCTTGAGCCTGTCAGCTGCATGTGATGCCTTGGACCAGCA
CAACCTCAAGCAAAATGACCAGCCCATGGATATCCTGCAGATTATTAATTGTTTGACCACTATTTATGAC
CGCCTGGAGCAAGAGCACAACAATTTGGTCAACGTCCCTCTCTGCGTGGATATGTGTCTGAACTGGCTGC
TGAATGTTTATGATACGGGACGAACAGGGAGGATCCGTGTCCTGTCTTTTAAAACTGGCATCATTTCCCT
GTGTAAAGCACATTTGGAAGACAAGTACAGATACCTTTTCAAGCAAGTGGCAAGTTCAACAGGATTTTGT
GACCAGCGCAGGCTGGGCCTCCTTCTGCATGATTCTATCCAAATTCCAAGACAGTTGGGTGAAGTTGCAT
CCTTTGGGGGCAGTAACATTGAGCCAAGTGTCCGGAGCTGCTTCCAATTTGCTAATAATAAGCCAGAGAT
CGAAGCGGCCCTCTTCCTAGACTGGATGAGACTGGAACCCCAGTCCATGGTGTGGCTGCCCGTCCTGCAC
AGAGTGGCTGCTGCAGAAACTGCCAAGCATCAGGCCAAATGTAACATCTGCAAAGAGTGTCCAATCATTG
GATTCAGGTACAGGAGTCTAAAGCACTTTAATTATGACATCTGCCAAAGCTGCTTTTTTTCTGGTCGAGT
TGCAAAAGGCCATAAAATGCACTATCCCATGGTGGAATATTGCACTCCGACTACATCAGGAGAAGATGTT
CGAGACTTTGCCAAGGTACTAAAAAACAAATTTCGAACCAAAAGGTATTTTGCGAAGCATCCCCGAATGG
GCTACCTGCCAGTGCAGACTGTCTTAGAGGGGGACAACATGGAAACTGACACAATGTAGGAAGTCTTTTC
CACATGGCAGATGATTTGGGCAGAGCGATGGAGTCCTTAGTATCAGTCATGACAGATGAAGAAGGAGCAG
AATAAATGTTTTACAACTCCTGATTCCCGCATG
