[The description below was written by a language model from this plasmid's Addgene catalogue record.]
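Description:
pLv-HSA-uDys/eGFP is a lentiviral transfer plasmid built on the pRRL-cPPT-X-PRE-SIN backbone (about 6.7 kb without insert). As the backbone name indicates, it carries a central polypurine tract, which aids nuclear import of the reverse-transcribed genome, and a post-transcriptional regulatory element that boosts transgene RNA expression. It also has a self-inactivating LTR design that removes viral promoter activity after integration, so expression depends on the internal promoter. The plasmid is propagated in bacteria under ampicillin selection, with a recombination-deficient strain recorded as the growth host, as is usual for LTR-containing vectors. Its copy number is not recorded, and no feature table was supplied, so the exact element layout cannot be confirmed beyond the catalogue fields.

The payload is an insert of roughly 7.2 kb, cloned between ClaI and PacI sites, encoding a human micro-dystrophin (DMD). This is a truncated dystrophin lacking spectrin-like repeats R4 to R23 and the region encoded by exons 71–78, which shrinks the very large native coding sequence to a size compatible with viral packaging. eGFP is fused to its C terminus, allowing the protein's expression and localisation to be followed by fluorescence. According to the depositor's comments, expression is driven by the human alpha-skeletal actin (HSA) promoter together with an intron noted as "Vp", which should restrict expression to cells of the skeletal muscle lineage.

The associated publication concerns lineage-regulated myogenesis for dystrophin replacement in muscular dystrophy. This suggests the vector is used to stably transduce cells so that micro-dystrophin/eGFP is switched on upon muscle differentiation.
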