Addgene plasmid #26810: pLv-HSA-uDys/eGFP
Depositing lab: Jeffrey Chamberlain. Depositing organization: University of Washington. Publication: Cell-lineage regulated myogenesis for dystrophin replacement: a novel therapeutic approach for treatment of muscular dystrophy. Kimura E, Han JJ, Li S, Fall B, Ra J, Haraguchi M, Tapscott SJ, Chamberlain JS. Hum Mol Genet. 2008 Aug 15. 17(16):2507-17. 10.1093/hmg/ddn151 PubMed 18511457.
Backbone
  Vector backbone: pRRL-cPPT-X-PRE-SIN
  Backbone size w/o insert (bp): 6656
  Vector type: Lentiviral ; lentiviral plasmid backbone from L. Naldini
Growth in bacteria
  Bacterial resistance: Ampicillin, 100 μg/mL
  Growth temperature: 37°C
  Growth strain: Stbl3
  Growth instructions: Stbl3
  Copy number: Unknown
Gene/Insert
  Gene/Insert name: dystrophin
  Species: H. sapiens (human)
  Insert size (bp): 7233
  Mutation: deleted R4-R23 deleted exons 71-78
  Entrez Gene: DMD (a.k.a. BMD, CMD3B, DXS142, DXS164, DXS206, DXS230, DXS239, DXS268, DXS269, DXS270, DXS272, MRX85)
  Tag / fusion protein: eGFP (C terminal on insert)
  Cloning method: Restriction Enzyme; 5′ cloning site ClaI (unknown if destroyed); 3′ cloning site PacI (unknown if destroyed)
  Sequencing primers: 5′ n/a; 3′ EGFP-N
Terms and licenses: Academic/Nonprofit Terms; Industry Terms: Not Available to Industry
Depositor comments: Human (alpha) Skeletal Actin (HSA) promotor Vp intron
How to cite: pLv-HSA-uDys/eGFP was a gift from Jeffrey Chamberlain (Addgene plasmid # 26810 ; http://n2t.net/addgene:26810 ; RRID:Addgene_26810)
